Addgene plasmid #200772: RS314-U6(PolII-Lsm)
Purpose: Pol II expression of U6 Lsm
Depositing lab: Aaron Hoskins. Depositing organization: University of Wisconsin, Madison. Publication: Yeast U6 snRNA made by RNA polymerase II is less stable but functional. Lipinski KA, Chi J, Chen X, Hoskins AA, Brow DA. RNA. 2022 Dec;28(12):1606-1620. doi: 10.1261/rna.079328.122. Epub 2022 Oct 4. PubMed 36195346.
Backbone
  Vector backbone: pRS314
  Backbone manufacturer: ATCC
  Backbone size w/o insert (bp): 4783
  Total vector size (bp): 6045
  Modifications to backbone: The WT U6 is driven by a GAL1 promoter, U6 coding sequence is inserted between SNR14(-100/-1) and SNR14(+296/+701), in the pRS314 vector
  Vector type: Bacterial Expression, Yeast Expression
  Selectable markers: TRP1
Growth in bacteria
  Bacterial resistance: Ampicillin, 100 μg/mL
  Growth temperature: 37°C
  Growth strain: DH5alpha
  Copy number: Low Copy
Gene/Insert
  Gene/Insert name: Gal-SNR6-II
  Species: S. cerevisiae (budding yeast)
  Insert size (bp): 1262
  Cloning method: Restriction Enzyme; 5′ cloning site XhoI (not destroyed); 3′ cloning site KpnI (not destroyed)
  Sequencing primers: 5′ CCGCTCGAGATCATATTACATGGCATTACCA; 3′ CGGGGTACCTTCCTCTCTGCTGTTTTAG
Terms and licenses: Academic/Nonprofit Terms; Industry Terms: Not Available to Industry
How to cite: RS314-U6(PolII-Lsm) was a gift from Aaron Hoskins (Addgene plasmid # 200772 ; http://n2t.net/addgene:200772 ; RRID:Addgene_200772)
