[The description below was written by a language model from this plasmid's Addgene catalogue record and pLannotate feature annotations shown in this document.]
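Description:
RS314-U6(PolII-Lsm) is a yeast–E. coli shuttle plasmid built on the pRS314 centromeric backbone and designed to express the Saccharomyces cerevisiae U6 spliceosomal snRNA from an RNA polymerase II promoter rather than its native Pol III transcription unit. In yeast it is maintained at low copy through a CEN6/ARS element and selected by the TRP1 auxotrophic marker under its own promoter. In bacteria it replicates from a ColE1/pUC-type origin and confers ampicillin resistance via β-lactamase. The backbone also carries an f1 origin, remnants of the pBluescript-style lacZα/lac promoter region, and T7 and T3 promoters flanking the cloning site.

The insert, named Gal-SNR6-II, was cloned between XhoI and KpnI. According to the record, a GAL1 promoter drives the U6 coding sequence, which sits between upstream (-100 to -1) and downstream (+296 to +701) flanking segments of SNR14, the gene for the Pol II-transcribed U4 snRNA. The feature table agrees, showing a GAL1,10 promoter fragment followed about a hundred nucleotides later by an annotated U6 ncRNA. This arrangement should make U6 synthesis galactose-inducible and Gal4-regulated, with the SNR14 flanks presumably supplying Pol II snRNA initiation and 3′-end formation signals. The "Lsm" designation is not explained in the record. It may refer to the type of 3′ end or Lsm protein-binding site on the transcript.

The construct is used to study whether Pol II-made U6 is functional and stable in yeast. The sequenced record is 5,857 nt, somewhat shorter than the 6,045 bp listed in the catalogue.
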