Features (pLannotate 1.2.2; 20 found; start..end, strand, type, name):
    400..504     -  promoter       AmpR promoter: bla
    541..1044    +  misc_feature   CEN/ARS: S. cerevisiae CEN6 centromere fused to an autonomously replicating sequence
   1112..1147    +  CDS            rop (fragment): Rop protein, which maintains plasmids at low copy number; rop
   1249..1298    +  misc_feature   bom (fragment): basis of mobility region from pBR322
   1436..1583    +  promoter       TRP1 promoter: S. cerevisiae TRP1
   1584..2258    +  CDS            TRP1: phosphoribosylanthranilate isomerase, required for tryptophan biosynthesis; S. cerevisiae TRP1; yeast auxotrophic marker
   2309..2360    +  misc_feature   bom (fragment): basis of mobility region from pBR322
   2388..2816    -  rep_origin     f1 ori (sequence partly withheld): f1 bacteriophage origin of replication; arrow indicates direction of (+) strand synthesis
   2820..2977    -  CDS            lacZα (fragment): LacZα fragment of β-galactosidase; lacZ fragment
   2980..2998    +  promoter       T7 promoter: promoter for bacteriophage T7 RNA polymerase
   3007..3099    +  misc_feature   MCS (fragment): pBluescript multiple cloning site
   3122..3564    +  promoter       GAL1,10 promoter (fragment): GAL1 and GAL10 genes of S. cerevisiae; divergent inducible promoter, regulated by Gal4
   3669..3772    +  ncRNA          U6: Accession: RF00026 - U6 spliceosomal RNA
   4196..4214    -  promoter       T3 promoter: promoter for bacteriophage T3 RNA polymerase
   4259..4275    -  protein_bind   lac operator: The lac repressor binds to the lac operator to inhibit transcription in E. coli. This inhibition can be relieved by adding lactose or isopropyl-β-D-thiogalactopyranoside (IPTG). lac repressor encoded by lacI
   4283..4313    -  promoter       lac promoter: promoter for the E. coli lac operon
   4328..4349    -  protein_bind   CAP binding site: CAP binding activates transcription in the presence of cAMP. E. coli catabolite activator protein
   4362..4454    -  CDS            lacI (fragment): lac repressor; lacI; The lac repressor binds to the lac operator to inhibit transcription in E. coli. This inhibition can be relieved by adding lactose or isopropyl-β-D-thiogalactopyranoside (IPTG).
   4637..5225    -  rep_origin     ori: high-copy-number ColE1/pMB1/pBR322/pUC origin of replication
   5396..399     -  CDS            AmpR (across the origin): β-lactamase; bla; confers resistance to ampicillin, carbenicillin, and related antibiotics
>Addgene plasmid #200772 | RS314-U6(PolII-Lsm) | addgene full sequence | sequence record 393231 | Addgene NGS Result
GGCCGCAGTGTTATCACTCATGGTTATGGCAGCACTGCATAATTCTCTTACTGTCATGCCATCCGTAAGA
TGCTTTTCTGTGACTGGTGAGTACTCAACCAAGTCATTCTGAGAATAGTGTATGCGGCGACCGAGTTGCT
CTTGCCCGGCGTCAATACGGGATAATACCGCGCCACATAGCAGAACTTTAAAAGTGCTCATCATTGGAAA
ACGTTCTTCGGGGCGAAAACTCTCAAGGATCTTACCGCTGTTGAGATCCAGTTCGATGTAACCCACTCGT
GCACCCAACTGATCTTCAGCATCTTTTACTTTCACCAGCGTTTCTGGGTGAGCAAAAACAGGAAGGCAAA
ATGCCGCAAAAAAGGGAATAAGGGCGACACGGAAATGTTGAATACTCATACTCTTCCTTTTTCAATATTA
TTGAAGCATTTATCAGGGTTATTGTCTCATGAGCGGATACATATTTGAATGTATTTAGAAAAATAAACAA
ATAGGGGTTCCGCGCACATTTCCCCGAAAAGTGCCACCTGGGTCCTTTTCATCACGTGCTATAAAAATAA
TTATAATTTAAATTTTTTAATATAAATATATAAATTAAAAATAGAAAGTAAAAAAAGAAATTAAAGAAAA
AATAGTTTTTGTTTTCCGAAGATGTAAAAGACTCTAGGGGGATCGCCAACAAATACTACCTTTTATCTTG
CTCTTCCTGCTCTCAGGTATTAATGCCGAATTGTTTCATCTTGTCTGTGTAGAAGACCACACACGAAAAT
CCTGTGATTTTACATTTTACTTATCGTTAATCGAATGTATATCTATTTAATCTGCTTTTCTTGTCTAATA
AATATATATGTAAAGTACGCTTTTTGTTGAAATTTTTTAAACCTTTGTTTATTTTTTTTTCTTCATTCCG
TAACTCTTCTACCTTCTTTATTTACTTTCTAAAATCCAAATACAAAACATAAAAATAAATAAACACAGAG
TAAATTCCCAAATTATTCCATCATTAAAAGATACGAGGCGCGTGTAAGTTACAGGCAAGCGATCCGTCTA
AGAAACCATTATTATCATGACATTAACCTATAAAAATAGGCGTATCACGAGGCCCTTTCGTCTCGCGCGT
TTCGGTGATGACGGTGAAAACCTCTGACACATGCAGCTCCCGGAGACGGTCACAGCTTGTCTGTAAGCGG
ATGCCGGGAGCAGACAAGCCCGTCAGGGCGCGTCAGCGGGTGTTGGCGGGTGTCGGGGCTGGCTTAACTA
TGCGGCATCAGAGCAGATTGTACTGAGAGTGCACCATAGATCACGACATTACTATATATATAATATAGGA
AGCATTTAATAGAACAGCATCGTAATATATGTGTACTTTGCAGTTATGACGCCAGATGGCAGTAGTGGAA
GATATTCTTTATTGAAAAATAGCTTGTCACCTTACGTACAATCTTGATCCGGAGCTTTTCTTTTTTTGCC
GATTAAGAATTAATTCGGTCGAAAAAAGAAAAGGAGAGGGCCAAGAGGGAGGGCATTGGTGACTATTGAG
CACGTGAGTATACGTGATTAAGCACACAAAGGCAGCTTGGAGTATGTCTGTTATTAATTTCACAGGTAGT
TCTGGTCCATTGGTGAAAGTTTGCGGCTTGCAGAGCACAGAGGCCGCAGAATGTGCTCTAGATTCCGATG
CTGACTTGCTGGGTATTATATGTGTGCCCAATAGAAAGAGAACAATTGACCCGGTTATTGCAAGGAAAAT
TTCAAGTCTTGTAAAAGCATATAAAAATAGTTCAGGCACTCCGAAATACTTGGTTGGCGTGTTTCGTAAT
CAACCTAAGGAGGATGTTTTGGCTCTGGTCAATGATTACGGCATTGATATCGTCCAACTGCATGGAGATG
AGTCGTGGCAAGAATACCAAGAGTTCCTCGGTTTGCCAGTTATTAAAAGACTCGTATTTCCAAAAGACTG
CAACATACTACTCAGTGCAGCTTCACAGAAACCTCATTCGTTTATTCCCTTGTTTGATTCAGAAGCAGGT
GGGACAGGTGAACTTTTGGATTGGAACTCGATTTCTGACTGGGTTGGAAGGCAAGAGAGCCCCGAAAGCT
TACATTTTATGTTAGCTGGTGGACTGACGCCAGAAAATGTTGGTGATGCGCTTAGATTAAATGGCGTTAT
TGGTGTTGATGTAAGCGGAGGTGTGGAGACAAATGGTGTAAAAGACTCTAACAAAATAGCAAATTTCGTC
AAAAATGCTAAGAAATAGGTTATTACTGAGTAGTATTTATTTAAGTATTGTTTGTGCACTTGCCGATCTA
TGCGGTGTGAAATACCGCACAGATGCGTAAGGAGAAAATACCGCATCAGGAAATTGTAAGCGTTAATATT
TTGTTAAAATTCGCGTTAAATTTTTGTTAAATCAGCTCATTTTTTAACCAATAGGCCGAAATCGGCAAAA
TCCCTTATAAATCAAAAGAATAGACCGAGATAGGGT
[37 nt withheld, positions 2487-2523]
AAAGAACGTGGACTCCAACGTCAAAGG
[49 nt withheld, positions 2551-2599]
T
[91 nt withheld, positions 2601-2691]
G
[124 nt withheld, positions 2693-2816]
CCATTCGCCATTCAGGCTGCGCAACTGTTGGGAAGGGCGATCGGTGCGGGCCTCTTCGCTATTACGCCAG
CTGGCGAAAGGGGGATGTGCTGCAAGGCGATTAAGTTGGGTAACGCCAGGGTTTTCCCAGTCACGACGTT
GTAAAACGACGGCCAGTGAATTGTAATACGACTCACTATAGGGCGAATTGGAGCTCCACCGCGGTGGCGG
CCGCTCTAGAACTAGTGGATCCCCCGGGCTGCAGGAATTCGATATCAAGCTTATCGATACCGTCGACCTC
GAGATCATATTACATGGCATTACCACCATATACATATCCATATCTAATCTTACTTATATGTTGTGGAAAT
GTAAAGAGCCCCATTATCTTAGCCTAAAAAAACCTTCTCTTTGGAACTTTCAGTAATACGCTTAACTGCT
CATTGCTATATTGAAGTACGGATTAGAAGCCGCCGAGCGGGCGACAGCCCTCCGACGGAAGACTCTCCTC
CGTGCGTCCTCGTCTTCACCGGTCGCGTTCCTGAAACGCAGATGTGCCTCGCGCCGCACTGCTCCGAACA
ATAAAGATTCTACAATACTAGCTTTTATGGTTATGAAGAGGAAAAATTGGCAGTAACCTGGCCCCACAAA
CCTTCAAATTAACGAATCAAATTAACAACCATAGGATGATAATGCGATTAGTTTTTTAGCCTTATTTCTG
GGGTAATTAATCAGCGAAGCGATGATTTTTGATCTATTAACAGATATAAAAGGAACAGAATATTAGTTAG
CTTCATTGTCCAATTACTATTGTTACTTACGTTTAATGCATTTTCTTTTCTTTCACTTCCTTCCTTAATA
CTCCGTTCGCGAAGTAACCCTTCGTGGACATTTGGTCAATTTGAAACAATACAGAGATGATCAGCAGTTC
CCCTGCATAAGGATGAACCGTTTTACAAAGAGATTTATTTCGTTTTAATTCTCTAATGTGAGTTCACGTT
ATAGAAGCTGGAATTGTAAGTAATACAGAAATGGCAACTAAAATGGTAGGCATGAGTGTTCTCCTTCTTG
TGTGTCTTTCTTTTCACCCGATACAGTAAACTTTGTATAGGAGAGTTGACCAATTACCTGACAGTGCCGT
CTATAAACGAGACCTCAACTTCACCTCAAAAACCATAATTTTATCTATTGATAATTATCATTATGGTCAT
TTTCCACTAAATTCATAGTTACCTTACTCTTATGCTTTGTATTTGTAGGTGTAAAAATGACGAAAAATTT
AATTATCTGAAAAATTATTGTGTGAAAAAACTTGATTTTGCTATAACCTTATGTAAAACCATATAAAAGA
CAAAGACGGTAAACTAAAACAGCAGAGAGGAAGGTACCAGCTTTTGTTCCCTTTAGTGAGGGTTAATTTC
GAGCTTGGCGTAATCATGGTCATAGCTGTTTCCTGTGTGAAATTGTTATCCGCTCACAATTCCACACAAC
ATACGAGCCGGAAGCATAAAGTGTAAAGCCTGGGGTGCCTAATGAGTGAGCTAACTCACATTAATTGCGT
TGCGCTCACTGCCCGCTTTCCAGTCGGGAAACCTGTCGTGCCAGCTGCATTAATGAATCGGCCAACGCGC
GGGGAGAGGCGGTTTGCGTATTGGGCGCTCTTCCGCTTCCTCGCTCACTGACTCGCTGCGCTCGGTCGTT
CGGCTGCGGCGAGCGGTATCAGCTCACTCAAAGGCGGTAATACGGTTATCCACAGAATCAGGGGATAACG
CAGGAAAGAACATGTGAGCAAAAGGCCAGCAAAAGGCCAGGAACCGTAAAAAGGCCGCGTTGCTGGCGTT
TTTCCATAGGCTCCGCCCCCCTGACGAGCATCACAAAAATCGACGCTCAAGTCAGAGGTGGCGAAACCCG
ACAGGACTATAAAGATACCAGGCGTTTCCCCCTGGAAGCTCCCTCGTGCGCTCTCCTGTTCCGACCCTGC
CGCTTACCGGATACCTGTCCGCCTTTCTCCCTTCGGGAAGCGTGGCGCTTTCTCATAGCTCACGCTGTAG
GTATCTCAGTTCGGTGTAGGTCGTTCGCTCCAAGCTGGGCTGTGTGCACGAACCCCCCGTTCAGCCCGAC
CGCTGCGCCTTATCCGGTAACTATCGTCTTGAGTCCAACCCGGTAAGACACGACTTATCGCCACTGGCAG
CAGCCACTGGTAACAGGATTAGCAGAGCGAGGTATGTAGGCGGTGCTACAGAGTTCTTGAAGTGGTGGCC
TAACTACGGCTACACTAGAAGAACAGTATTTGGTATCTGCGCTCTGCTGAAGCCAGTTACCTTCGGAAAA
AGAGTTGGTAGCTCTTGATCCGGCAAACAAACCACCGCTGGTAGCGGTGGTTTTTTTGTTTGCAAGCAGC
AGATTACGCGCAGAAAAAAAGGATCTCAAGAAGATCCTTTGATCTTTTCTACGGGGTCTGACGCTCAGTG
GAACGAAAACTCACGTTAAGGGATTTTGGTCATGAGATTATCAAAAAGGATCTTCACCTAGATCCTTTTA
AATTAAAAATGAAGTTTTAAATCAATCTAAAGTATATATGAGTAAACTTGGTCTGACAGTTACCAATGCT
TAATCAGTGAGGCACCTATCTCAGCGATCTGTCTATTTCGTTCATCCATAGTTGCCTGACTCCCCGTCGT
GTAGATAACTACGATACGGGAGGGCTTACCATCTGGCCCCAGTGCTGCAATGATACCGCGAGACCCACGC
TCACCGGCTCCAGATTTATCAGCAATAAACCAGCCAGCCGGAAGGGCCGAGCGCAGAAGTGGTCCTGCAA
CTTTATCCGCCTCCATCCAGTCTATTAATTGTTGCCGGGAAGCTAGAGTAAGTAGTTCGCCAGTTAATAG
TTTGCGCAACGTTGTTGCCATTGCTACAGGCATCGTGGTGTCACGCTCGTCGTTTGGTATGGCTTCATTC
AGCTCCGGTTCCCAACGATCAAGGCGAGTTACATGATCCCCCATGTTGTGCAAAAAAGCGGTTAGCTCCT
TCGGTCCTCCGATCGTTGTCAGAAGTAAGTT
