>Addgene plasmid #200772 | RS314-U6(PolII-Lsm) | depositor partial sequence | sequence record 389321 | RS314-U6(PolII-Lsm) sequence 880 bps
CTGCAGGAATTCGATATCAAGCTTATCGATACCGTCGACCTCGAGATCATATTACATGGCATTACCACCA
TATACATATCCATATCTAATCTTACTTATATGTTGTGGAAATGTAAAGAGCCCCATTATCTTAGCCTAAA
AAAACCTTCTCTTTGGAACTTTCAGTAATACGCTTAACTGCTCATTGCTATATTGAAGTACGGATTAGAA
GCCGCCGAGCGGGCGACAGCCCTCCGACGGAAGACTCTCCTCCGTGCGTCCTCGTCTTCACCGGTCGCGT
TCCTGAAACGCAGATGTGCCTCGCGCCGCACTGCTCCGAACAATAAAGATTCTACAATACTAGCTTTTAT
GGTTATGAAGAGGAAAAATTGGCAGTAACCTGGCCCCACAAACCTTCAAATTAACGAATCAAATTAACAA
CCATAGGATGATAATGCGATTAGTTTTTTAGCCTTATTTCTGGGGTAATTAATCAGCGAAGCGATGATTT
TTGATCTATTAACAGATATAAAAGGAACAGAATATTAGTTAGCTTCATTGTCCAATTACTATTGTTACTT
ACGTTTAATGCATTTTCTTTTCTTTCACTTCCTTCCTTAATACTCCGTTCGCGAAGTAACCCTTCGTGGA
CATTTGGTCAATTTGAAACAATACAGAGATGATCAGCAGTTCCCCTGCATAAGGATGAACCGTTTTACAA
AGAGATTTATTTCGTTTTAATTCTCTAATGTGAGTTCACGTTATAGAAGCTGGAATTGTAAGTAATACAG
AAATGGCAACTAAAATGGTAGGCATGAGTGTTCTCCTTCTTGTGTGTCTTTCTTTTCACCCGATACAGTA
AACTTTGTATAGGAGAGTTGACCAATTACCTGACAGTGCC
